Addgene plasmid #205214: Bneu-9
Purpose: Unit Bactoneuron-9, expresses EGFP
Depositing lab: Sangram Bagh. Depositing organization: Saha Institute of Nuclear Physics. Publication: A single layer artificial neural network type architecture with molecular engineered bacteria for reversible and irreversible computing. Sarkar K, Bonnerjee D, Srivastava R, Bagh S. Chem Sci. 2021 Nov 9;12(48):15821-15832. doi: 10.1039/d1sc01505b. eCollection 2021 Dec 15. PubMed 35024106.
Backbone
  Vector backbone: pZ
  Backbone size w/o insert (bp): 2000
  Total vector size (bp): 3500
  Vector type: Bacterial Expression
Growth in bacteria
  Bacterial resistance: Ampicillin, 100 μg/mL
  Growth temperature: 37°C
  Growth strain: DH5alpha
  Copy number: High Copy
Gene/Insert
  Gene/Insert name: EGFP
Terms and licenses: Academic/Nonprofit Terms; Industry Terms: Not Available to Industry
How to cite: Bneu-9 was a gift from Sangram Bagh (Addgene plasmid # 205214 ; http://n2t.net/addgene:205214 ; RRID:Addgene_205214)
