[The description below was written by a language model from this plasmid's Addgene catalogue record and pLannotate feature annotations shown in this document.]
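Description:
Bneu-9 ("Unit Bactoneuron-9") is a bacterial expression plasmid built on a pZ-family backbone and propagated in E. coli. It replicates from a high-copy ColE1/pMB1-type origin and is selected with ampicillin through a β-lactamase gene driven by its own bla promoter. A phage lambda t0 terminator lies between the resistance cassette and the origin, in keeping with the modular, terminator-insulated layout of pZ vectors. The catalogue lists a total size of about 3.5 kb, whereas the sequenced record behind the feature table is 4,140 nt, so the catalogue figure appears to be approximate.

The payload consists of two divergently oriented transcription units. On one strand, EGFP is the reporter output. It sits downstream of a promoter region annotated only as two adjacent fragments of PLtetO-1, the lambda PL derivative carrying tet operator sites, and it is closed by an rrnB T1 terminator. Because only partial matches were detected, this may be a modified or hybrid promoter rather than canonical PLtetO-1, and the record does not define its exact composition. On the opposite strand, a fragment matching the strong constitutive J23119 promoter precedes luxR, the Aliivibrio fischeri transcriptional activator that binds the acyl-homoserine lactone autoinducer OHHL. This unit is also followed by an rrnB T1 terminator. The presence of LuxR suggests that EGFP output responds to the autoinducer, possibly together with tet-based regulation, but the record does not state the input logic.

According to the deposit information, the plasmid is one unit of a set of engineered bacterial "bactoneurons". These are combined into a single-layer artificial neural network-type architecture for cellular computing, with EGFP fluorescence as the readout.
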