Features (pLannotate 1.2.2; 11 found; start..end, strand, type, name):
     78..938     -  CDS            AmpR: β-lactamase; bla; confers resistance to ampicillin, carbenicillin, and related antibiotics
    939..1043    -  promoter       AmpR promoter: bla
   1155..1241    -  terminator     rrnB T1 terminator: Escherichia coli rrnB; transcription terminator T1 from the E. coli rrnB gene
   1265..1984    -  CDS            EGFP: the original enhanced GFP (Yang et al., 1996) mammalian codon-optimized
   2012..2030    -  promoter       PLtetO-1 promoter (fragment): modified phage lambda PL promoter with tet operator sites (Lutz and Bujard, 1997)
   2029..2067    -  promoter       PLtetO-1 promoter (fragment): modified phage lambda PL promoter with tet operator sites (Lutz and Bujard, 1997)
   2187..2211    +  promoter       J23119(SpeI) promoter (fragment): bacterial promoter (Registry of Standard Biological Parts BBa J23119) modified to end with an SpeI site
   2249..2998    +  CDS            luxR: LUXR_ALIFS - Experimental evidence at protein level: Swiss-Prot protein existence level 1. Transcriptional activator of the bioluminescence operon. Binds to the OHHL autoinducer. From Aliivibrio fischeri (Vibrio fischeri).
   3059..3145    +  terminator     rrnB T1 terminator: Escherichia coli rrnB; transcription terminator T1 from the E. coli rrnB gene
   3418..4006    -  rep_origin     ori: high-copy-number ColE1/pMB1/pBR322/pUC origin of replication
   4094..48      -  terminator     lambda t0 terminator (across the origin): transcription terminator from phage lambda
>Addgene plasmid #205214 | Bneu-9 | addgene full sequence | sequence record 422483 | Addgene NGS Result
AATCCAGATGGAGTTCTGAGGTCATTACTGGATCTATCAACAGGAGTCCAAGCGAGCTCGTAAACTTGGT
CTGACAGTTACCAATGCTTAATCAGTGAGGCACCTATCTCAGCGATCTGTCTATTTCGTTCATCCATAGT
TGCCTGACTCCCCGTCGTGTAGATAACTACGATACGGGAGGGCTTACCATCTGGCCCCAGTGCTGCAATG
ATACCGCGAGACCCACGCTCACCGGCTCCAGATTTATCAGCAATAAACCAGCCAGCCGGAAGGGCCGAGC
GCAGAAGTGGTCCTGCAACTTTATCCGCCTCCATCCAGTCTATTAATTGTTGCCGGGAAGCTAGAGTAAG
TAGTTCGCCAGTTAATAGTTTGCGCAACGTTGTTGCCATTGCTACAGGCATCGTGGTGTCACGCTCGTCG
TTTGGTATGGCTTCATTCAGCTCCGGTTCCCAACGATCAAGGCGAGTTACATGATCCCCCATGTTGTGCA
AAAAAGCGGTTAGCTCCTTCGGTCCTCCGATCGTTGTCAGAAGTAAGTTGGCCGCAGTGTTATCACTCAT
GGTTATGGCAGCACTGCATAATTCTCTTACTGTCATGCCATCCGTAAGATGCTTTTCTGTGACTGGTGAG
TACTCAACCAAGTCATTCTGAGAATAGTGTATGCGGCGACCGAGTTGCTCTTGCCCGGCGTCAATACGGG
ATAATACCGCGCCACATAGCAGAACTTTAAAAGTGCTCATCATTGGAAAACGTTCTTCGGGGCGAAAACT
CTCAAGGATCTTACCGCTGTTGAGATCCAGTTCGATGTAACCCACTCGTGCACCCAACTGATCTTCAGCA
TCTTTTACTTTCACCAGCGTTTCTGGGTGAGCAAAAACAGGAAGGCAAAATGCCGCAAAAAAGGGAATAA
GGGCGACACGGAAATGTTGAATACTCATACTCTTCCTTTTTCAATATTATTGAAGCATTTATCAGGGTTA
TTGTCTCATGAGCGGATACATATTTGAATGTATTTAGAAAAATAAACAAATAGGGGTTCCGCGCACATTT
CCCCGAAAAGTGCCACCTGACGTCTACTGGGACGAAGACGAACAGTCGACAACGAAGACGCCAACATCAA
GATCTCGCATTTGTTCCTAGGTCTAGGGCGGCGGATTTGTCCTACTCAGGAGAGCGTTCACCGACAAACA
ACAGATAAAACGAAAGGCCCAGTCTTTCGACTGAGCCTTTCGTTTTATTTGATGCCTCTAGAGTCGCGGC
CGCTTTACTTGTACAGCTCGTCCATGCCGAGAGTGATCCCGGCGGCGGTCACGAACTCCAGCAGGACCAT
GTGATCGCGCTTCTCGTTGGGGTCTTTGCTCAGGGCGGACTGGGTGCTCAGGTAGTGGTTGTCGGGCAGC
AGCACGGGGCCGTCGCCGATGGGGGTGTTCTGCTGGTAGTGGTCGGCGAGCTGCACGCTGCCGTCCTCGA
TGTTGTGGCGGATCTTGAAGTTCACCTTGATGCCGTTCTTCTGCTTGTCGGCCATGATATAGACGTTGTG
GCTGTTGTAGTTGTACTCCAGCTTGTGCCCCAGGATGTTGCCGTCCTCCTTGAAGTCGATGCCCTTCAGC
TCGATGCGGTTCACCAGGGTGTCGCCCTCGAACTTCACCTCGGCGCGGGTCTTGTAGTTGCCGTCGTCCT
TGAAGAAGATGGTGCGCTCCTGGACGTAGCCTTCGGGCATGGCGGACTTGAAGAAGTCGTGCTGCTTCAT
GTGGTCGGGGTAGCGGCTGAAGCACTGCACGCCGTAGGTCAGGGTGGTCACGAGGGTGGGCCAGGGCACG
GGCAGCTTGCCGGTGGTGCAGATGAACTTCAGGGTCAGCTTGCCGTAGGTGGCATCGCCCTCGCCCTCGC
CGGACACGCTGAACTTGTGGCCGTTTACGTCGCCGTCCAGCTCGACCAGGATGGGCACCACCCCGGTGAA
CAGCTCCTCGCCCTTGCTCACCATGGTACCTTTCTCCTCTTTAATGAATTCTCTCTATCACTGATAGGGA
TGTGCTCAGTATCTCTATCACTGATAGGGATGTCAATATCACCGCCAGAGGTAATCTATCACCGCCAGAG
GTACTCGAGTTACCAGGATCTTTATTATCATGACATTAACCTATAAAAATAGGCGTATCACGAGGCCCTT
TCGTCTTCACCTCGAGTTGACAGCTAGCTCAGTCCTAGGTACTGTGCTAGCGAATTCATTAAAGAGGAGA
AAGGTACCATGAAAAACATAAATGCCGACGACACATACAGAATAATTAATAAAATTAAAGCTTGTAGAAG
CAATAATGATATTAATCAATGCTTATCTGATATGACTAAAATGGTACATTGTGAATATTATTTACTCGCG
ATCATTTATCCTCATTCTATGGTTAAATCTGATATTTCAATCCTAGATAATTACCCTAAAAAATGGAGGC
AATATTATGATGACGCTAATTTAATAAAATATGATCCTATAGTAGATTATTCTAACTCCAATCATTCACC
AATTAATTGGAATATATTTGAAAACAATGCTGTAAATAAAAAATCTCCAAATGTAATTAAAGAAGCGAAA
ACATCAGGTCTTATCACTGGGTTTAGTTTCCCTATTCATACGGCTAACAATGGCTTCGGAATGCTTAGTT
TTGCACATTCAGAAAAAGACAACTATATAGATAGTTTATTTTTACATGCGTGTATGAACATACCATTAAT
TGTTCCTTCTCTAGTTGATAATTATCGAAAAATAAATATAGCAAATAATAAATCAAACAACGATTTAACC
AAAAGAGAAAAAGAATGTTTAGCGTGGGCATGCGAAGGAAAAAGCTCTTGGGATATTTCAAAAATATTAG
GTTGCAGTGAGCGTACTGTCACTTTCCATTTAACCAATGCGCAAATGAAACTCAATACAACAAACCGCTG
CCAAAGTATTTCTAAAGCAATTTTAACAGGAGCAATTGATTGCCCATACTTTAAAAATTAATAACACTGA
TAGTGCTAGTGTAGATCACTACTAGAGCCAGGCATCATCTAGAGGCATCAAATAAAACGAAAGGCTCAGT
CGAAAGACTGGGCCTTTCGTTTTATCTGTTGTTTGTCGGTGAACGCTCTCCTGAGTAGGACAAATCCGCC
GCCCTAGACCTAGGCGATGACGGAAAAAGAGATCGTCTTAATGTATAGATTTTCGTGGATTACGTCGCCA
GTCAGGATCCTGGCAGAAGCTATTCATTCTGCAGTTCCGTGCTCCAAAACAACCGTTCGGCTGCGGCGAG
CGGTATCAGCTCACTCAAAGGCGGTAATACGGTTATCCACAGAATCAGGGGATAACGCAGGAAAGAACAT
GTGAGCAAAAGGCCAGCAAAAGGCCAGGAACCGTAAAAAGGCCGCGTTGCTGGCGTTTTTCCATAGGCTC
CGCCCCCCTGACGAGCATCACAAAAATCGACGCTCAAGTCAGAGGTGGCGAAACCCGACAGGACTATAAA
GATACCAGGCGTTTCCCCCTGGAAGCTCCCTCGTGCGCTCTCCTGTTCCGACCCTGCCGCTTACCGGATA
CCTGTCCGCCTTTCTCCCTTCGGGAAGCGTGGCGCTTTCTCATAGCTCACGCTGTAGGTATCTCAGTTCG
GTGTAGGTCGTTCGCTCCAAGCTGGGCTGTGTGCACGAACCCCCCGTTCAGCCCGACCGCTGCGCCTTAT
CCGGTAACTATCGTCTTGAGTCCAACCCGGTAAGACACGACTTATCGCCACTGGCAGCAGCCACTGGTAA
CAGGATTAGCAGAGCGAGGTATGTAGGCGGTGCTACAGAGTTCTTGAAGTGGTGGCCTAACTACGGCTAC
ACTAGAAGGACAGTATTTGGTATCTGCGCTCTGCTGAAGCCAGTTACCTTCGGAAAAAGAGTTGGTAGCT
CTTGATCCGGCAAACAAACCACCGCTGGTAGCGGTGGTTTTTTTGTTTGCAAGCAGCAGATTACGCGCAG
AAAAAAAGGATCTCAAGAAGATCCTTTGATCTTTTCTACGGGGTCTGACGCTCAGTGGAACGAAAACTCA
CGTTAAGGGATTTTGGTCATGACTAGTGCTTGGATTCTCACCAATAAAAAACGCCCGGCGGCAACCGAGC
GTTCTGAACA
